Addgene plasmid #161152: pDONR221-SLC1A6_STOP
Purpose: Gateway entry clone with codon-optimized ORF sequence for subcloning into custom expression vectors. Contains a STOP codon at the end of the codon-optimized ORF sequence.
Depositing lab: RESOLUTE Consortium & Giulio Superti-Furga. Depositing organization: CeMM Research Center for Molecular Medicine. Publication: The RESOLUTE consortium: unlocking SLC transporters for drug discovery. Superti-Furga G, Lackner D, Wiedmer T, Ingles-Prieto A, Barbosa B, Girardi E, Goldmann U, Gurtl B, Klavins K, Klimek C, Lindinger S, Lineiro-Retes E, Muller AC, Onstein S, Redinger G, Reil D, Sedlyarov V, Wolf G, Crawford M, Everley R, ... Steppan CM. Nat Rev Drug Discov. 2020 Jul;19(7):429-430. doi: 10.1038/d41573-020-00056-6. PubMed 32265506.
Backbone
  Vector backbone: pDONR221
  Backbone manufacturer: ThermoFisher Scientific
  Backbone size w/o insert (bp): 2550
  Vector type: Mammalian Expression
Growth in bacteria
  Bacterial resistance: Kanamycin, 50 μg/mL
  Growth temperature: 37°C
  Growth strain: NEB Stable
  Copy number: High Copy
Gene/Insert
  Gene/Insert name: SLC1A6 (alt name: EAAT4)
  Species: H. sapiens (human)
  Insert size (bp): 1695
  Entrez Gene: SLC1A6 (a.k.a. EAAT4, MGC33092, MGC43671)
  Cloning method: Gateway Cloning
  Sequencing primers: 5′ M13-fwd; 3′ M13-rev
Terms and licenses: Academic/Nonprofit Terms; Industry Terms
Depositor comments: This plasmid contains a STOP codon at the end of the codon-optimized ORF. For the version of this plasmid that does not contain a STOP codon, please see Addgene plasmid 131986 For more information on the full Resolute plasmid collection, please see www.addgene.org/depositor-collections/re-solute/. Please provide your feedback on this plasmid to the RESOLUTE consortium by filling out their RESOLUTE repository feedback form: https://forms.office.com/Pages/ResponsePage.aspx?id=0e05yklzmkS7rjFGQL4N7z4feCLQvEJAmVcOCM_u885UN1JJRko0Ukg4TVQwNTZLOUxPQVJWT1NHUCQlQCN0PWcu
How to cite: pDONR221-SLC1A6_STOP was a gift from RESOLUTE Consortium & Giulio Superti-Furga (Addgene plasmid # 161152 ; http://n2t.net/addgene:161152 ; RRID:Addgene_161152)
