[The description below was written by a language model from this plasmid's Addgene catalogue record and pLannotate feature annotations shown in this document.]
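Description:
pDONR221-SLC1A6_STOP is a Gateway entry clone built on the pDONR221 backbone and carrying a codon-optimized open reading frame for human SLC1A6, also known as EAAT4. The sequenced plasmid is 4,245 nt. It replicates in E. coli from a high-copy ColE1/pUC-type origin and is selected with kanamycin through an aph(3')-Ia aminoglycoside phosphotransferase gene. Although the repository lists the vector type as mammalian expression, the feature table shows no eukaryotic promoter or polyadenylation signal. The plasmid therefore serves as a shuttle for the ORF rather than as an expression vector in its own right.

The roughly 1.7 kb SLC1A6 coding sequence lies between attL1 and attL2, the recombination sites used in the Gateway LR reaction, so the insert can be moved directionally into any attR-containing destination vector that supplies the desired promoter, tags and selection markers. This version keeps a stop codon at the end of the ORF, which suits expression of the native protein or of N-terminally tagged fusions. A companion clone without the stop codon exists for C-terminal fusions. Other annotated backbone elements include a T7 promoter just outside attL2 pointing back toward the insert, rrnB T1 and T2 terminators upstream of the cassette that shield it from read-through transcription, and small lacI and lacZα remnants. M13 forward and reverse sites are used for sequencing across the insert.

SLC1A6 encodes a sodium-dependent, high-affinity transporter for L-glutamate and aspartate that also carries an uncoupled chloride flux. The clone belongs to a consortium collection of solute carrier ORFs made to support functional and drug-discovery studies of SLC transporters.
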