Features (pLannotate 1.2.2; 10 found; start..end, strand, type, name):
     33..132     +  protein_bind   attL1: mutant version of attL; recombination site for the Gateway® LR reaction LR Clonase™
    138..1829    +  CDS            SLC1A6: EAA4_HUMAN - Also known as EAAT4. Experimental evidence at transcript level: Swiss-Prot protein existence level 2. Sodium-dependent, high-affinity amino acid transporter that mediates the uptake of L-glutamate and also L-aspartate and D-aspartate (PubMed:7791878). Functions as a symporter that transports one amino acid molecule together with two or three Na(+) ions and one proton, in parallel with the counter-transport of one K(+) ion. Mediates Cl(-) flux that is not coupled to amino acid transport; this avoids the accumulation of negative charges due to aspartate and Na(+) symport (By similar
   1834..1933    -  protein_bind   attL2: mutant version of attL; recombination site for the Gateway® LR reaction LR Clonase™
   1951..1969    -  promoter       T7 promoter: promoter for bacteriophage T7 RNA polymerase
   2103..2912    +  CDS            KanR: aminoglycoside phosphotransferase; aph(3')-Ia; confers resistance to kanamycin in bacteria or G418 (Geneticin®) in eukaryotes
   3059..3647    +  rep_origin     ori: high-copy-number ColE1/pMB1/pBR322/pUC origin of replication
   3830..3922    +  CDS            lacI (fragment): lac repressor; lacI; The lac repressor binds to the lac operator to inhibit transcription in E. coli. This inhibition can be relieved by adding lactose or isopropyl-β-D-thiogalactopyranoside (IPTG).
   3977..4004    -  terminator     rrnB T2 terminator: transcription terminator T2 from the E. coli rrnB gene
   4136..4179    +  terminator     rrnB T1 terminator: Escherichia coli rrnB; transcription terminator T1 from the E. coli rrnB gene
   4226..17      -  CDS            lacZα (fragment) (across the origin): LacZα fragment of β-galactosidase; lacZ fragment
>Addgene plasmid #161152 | pDONR221-SLC1A6_STOP | addgene full sequence | sequence record 333113 | Addgene NGS Result
GTAAAACGACGGCCAGTCTTAAGCTCGGGCCCCAAATAATGATTTTATTTTGACTGATAGTGACCTGTTC
GTTGCAACACATTGATGAGCAATGCTTTTTTATAATGCCAACTTTGTACAAAAAAGCAGGCTCCACCATG
AGCTCCCACGGCAACTCCCTGTTCCTGAGGGAGTCTGGACAGCGCCTGGGAAGGGTGGGATGGCTGCAGC
GGCTGCAGGAGAGCCTGCAGCAGAGAGCCCTGCGGACCAGACTGAGGCTGCAGACCATGACACTGGAGCA
CGTGCTGAGATTCCTGCGGAGAAATGCCTTTATCCTGCTGACCGTGTCTGCCGTGGTCATCGGCGTGAGC
CTGGCCTTTGCCCTGAGGCCATACCAGCTGACATATCGCCAGATCAAGTACTTCTCCTTTCCCGGCGAGC
TGCTGATGAGGATGCTGCAGATGCTGGTGCTGCCTCTGATCGTGTCTAGCCTGGTGACCGGCATGGCCTC
TCTGGACAACAAGGCCACAGGCAGAATGGGCATGAGGGCCGCCGTGTACTATATGGTGACCACAATCATC
GCCGTGTTCATCGGCATCCTGATGGTGACCATCATCCACCCTGGCAAGGGCAGCAAGGAGGGCCTGCACA
GAGAGGGCAGGATCGAGACCATCCCAACAGCCGACGCCTTCATGGATCTGATCAGGAACATGTTTCCCCC
TAATCTGGTGGAGGCCTGCTTCAAGCAGTTTAAGACCCAGTACTCCACACGCGTGGTGACCCGGACAATG
GTGAGAACCGAGAATGGATCTGAGCCTGGAGCAAGCATGCCACCACCTTTCAGCGTGGAGAACGGCACAT
CCTTTCTGGAGAATGTGACCCGCGCCCTGGGCACACTGCAGGAGATGCTGTCCTTCGAGGAGACCGTGCC
AGTGCCAGGATCTGCCAACGGCATCAATGCCCTGGGCCTGGTGGTGTTCTCTGTGGCCTTTGGCCTGGTC
ATCGGCGGCATGAAGCACAAGGGCCGCGTGCTGCGGGACTTCTTTGATAGCCTGAACGAGGCCATCATGC
GGCTGGTGGGCATCATCATCTGGTATGCCCCAGTGGGCATCCTGTTTCTGATCGCCGGCAAGATCCTGGA
GATGGAGGATATGGCCGTGCTGGGAGGACAGCTGGGAATGTACACCCTGACAGTGATCGTGGGCCTGTTC
CTGCACGCCGGCATCGTGCTGCCCCTGATCTATTTTCTGGTGACCCACAGAAATCCTTTCCCCTTCATCG
GAGGAATGCTGCAGGCCCTGATCACCGCCATGGGCACATCCTCTAGCTCCGCCACCCTGCCCATCACATT
CAGGTGTCTGGAGGAGGGACTGGGAGTGGACAGGAGGATCACACGCTTTGTGCTGCCTGTGGGCGCCACC
GTGAACATGGATGGAACAGCCCTGTACGAGGCCCTGGCAGCAATCTTCATCGCCCAGGTGAACAATTATG
AGCTGAATCTGGGCCAGATCACCACAATCTCCATCACCGCAACAGCAGCATCTGTGGGAGCAGCAGGCAT
CCCACAGGCCGGCCTGGTGACCATGGTCATCGTGCTGACCAGCGTGGGACTGCCAACCGAGGACATCACA
CTGATCATCGCCGTGGACTGGTTTCTGGATCGCCTGCGGACCATGACAAACGTGCTGGGCGATAGCATCG
GAGCAGCCGTGATCGAGCACCTGTCCCAGAGGGAGCTGGAGCTGCAGGAGGCAGAGCTGACCCTGCCAAG
CCTGGGCAAGCCTTATAAGTCCCTGATGGCCCAGGAGAAGGGAGCATCTAGAGGAAGGGGAGGCAATGAG
AGCGCCATGTAAGACCCAGCTTTCTTGTACAAAGTTGGCATTATAAGAAAGCATTGCTTATCAATTTGTT
GCAACGAACAGGTCACTATCAGTCAAAATAAAATCATTATTTGCCATCCAGCTGATATCCCCTATAGTGA
GTCGTATTACATGGTCATAGCTGTTTCCTGGCAGCTCTGGCCCGTGTCTCAAAATCTCTGATGTTACATT
GCACAAGATAAAAATATATCATCATGAACAATAAAACTGTCTGCTTACATAAACAGTAATACAAGGGGTG
TTATGAGCCATATTCAACGGGAAACGTCGAGGCCGCGATTAAATTCCAACATGGATGCTGATTTATATGG
GTATAAATGGGCTCGCGATAATGTCGGGCAATCAGGTGCGACAATCTATCGCTTGTATGGGAAGCCCGAT
GCGCCAGAGTTGTTTCTGAAACATGGCAAAGGTAGCGTTGCCAATGATGTTACAGATGAGATGGTCAGAC
TAAACTGGCTGACGGAATTTATGCCTCTTCCGACCATCAAGCATTTTATCCGTACTCCTGATGATGCATG
GTTACTCACCACTGCGATCCCCGGAAAAACAGCATTCCAGGTATTAGAAGAATATCCTGATTCAGGTGAA
AATATTGTTGATGCGCTGGCAGTGTTCCTGCGCCGGTTGCATTCGATTCCTGTTTGTAATTGTCCTTTTA
ACAGCGATCGCGTATTTCGTCTCGCTCAGGCGCAATCACGAATGAATAACGGTTTGGTTGATGCGAGTGA
TTTTGATGACGAGCGTAATGGCTGGCCTGTTGAACAAGTCTGGAAAGAAATGCATAAACTTTTGCCATTC
TCACCGGATTCAGTCGTCACTCATGGTGATTTCTCACTTGATAACCTTATTTTTGACGAGGGGAAATTAA
TAGGTTGTATTGATGTTGGACGAGTCGGAATCGCAGACCGATACCAGGATCTTGCCATCCTATGGAACTG
CCTCGGTGAGTTTTCTCCTTCATTACAGAAACGGCTTTTTCAAAAATATGGTATTGATAATCCTGATATG
AATAAATTGCAGTTTCATTTGATGCTCGATGAGTTTTTCTAATCAGAATTGGTTAATTGGTTGTAACACT
GGCAGAGCATTACGCTGACTTGACGGGACGGCGCAAGCTCATGACCAAAATCCCTTAACGTGAGTTACGC
GTCGTTCCACTGAGCGTCAGACCCCGTAGAAAAGATCAAAGGATCTTCTTGAGATCCTTTTTTTCTGCGC
GTAATCTGCTGCTTGCAAACAAAAAAACCACCGCTACCAGCGGTGGTTTGTTTGCCGGATCAAGAGCTAC
CAACTCTTTTTCCGAAGGTAACTGGCTTCAGCAGAGCGCAGATACCAAATACTGTTCTTCTAGTGTAGCC
GTAGTTAGGCCACCACTTCAAGAACTCTGTAGCACCGCCTACATACCTCGCTCTGCTAATCCTGTTACCA
GTGGCTGCTGCCAGTGGCGATAAGTCGTGTCTTACCGGGTTGGACTCAAGACGATAGTTACCGGATAAGG
CGCAGCGGTCGGGCTGAACGGGGGGTTCGTGCACACAGCCCAGCTTGGAGCGAACGACCTACACCGAACT
GAGATACCTACAGCGTGAGCTATGAGAAAGCGCCACGCTTCCCGAAGGGAGAAAGGCGGACAGGTATCCG
GTAAGCGGCAGGGTCGGAACAGGAGAGCGCACGAGGGAGCTTCCAGGGGGAAACGCCTGGTATCTTTATA
GTCCTGTCGGGTTTCGCCACCTCTGACTTGAGCGTCGATTTTTGTGATGCTCGTCAGGGGGGCGGAGCCT
ATGGAAAAACGCCAGCAACGCGGCCTTTTTACGGTTCCTGGCCTTTTGCTGGCCTTTTGCTCACATGTTC
TTTCCTGCGTTATCCCCTGATTCTGTGGATAACCGTATTACCGCCTTTGAGTGAGCTGATACCGCTCGCC
GCAGCCGAACGACCGAGCGCAGCGAGTCAGTGAGCGAGGAAGCGGAAGAGCGCCCAATACGCAAACCGCC
TCTCCCCGCGCGTTGGCCGATTCATTAATGCAGCTGGCACGACAGGTTTCCCGACTGGAAAGCGGGCAGT
GAGCGCAACGCAATTAATACGCGTACCGCTAGCCAGGAAGAGTTTGTAGAAACGCAAAAAGGCCATCCGT
CAGGATGGCCTTCTGCTTAGTTTGATGCCTGGCAGTTTATGGCGGGCGTCCTGCCCGCCACCCTCCGGGC
CGTTGCTTCACAACGTTCAAATCCGCTCCCGGCGGATTTGTCCTACTCAGGAGAGCGTTCACCGACAAAC
AACAGATAAAACGAAAGGCCCAGTCTTCCGACTGAGCCTTTCGTTTTATTTGATGCCTGGCAGTTCCCTA
CTCTCGCGTTAACGCTAGCATGGATGTTTTCCCAGTCACGACGTT
