>Addgene plasmid #161152 | pDONR221-SLC1A6_STOP | depositor partial sequence | sequence record 312239 | Codon-optimized ORF of SLC1A6
ATGAGCTCCCACGGCAACTCCCTGTTCCTGAGGGAGTCTGGACAGCGCCTGGGAAGGGTGGGATGGCTGC
AGCGGCTGCAGGAGAGCCTGCAGCAGAGAGCCCTGCGGACCAGACTGAGGCTGCAGACCATGACACTGGA
GCACGTGCTGAGATTCCTGCGGAGAAATGCCTTTATCCTGCTGACCGTGTCTGCCGTGGTCATCGGCGTG
AGCCTGGCCTTTGCCCTGAGGCCATACCAGCTGACATATCGCCAGATCAAGTACTTCTCCTTTCCCGGCG
AGCTGCTGATGAGGATGCTGCAGATGCTGGTGCTGCCTCTGATCGTGTCTAGCCTGGTGACCGGCATGGC
CTCTCTGGACAACAAGGCCACAGGCAGAATGGGCATGAGGGCCGCCGTGTACTATATGGTGACCACAATC
ATCGCCGTGTTCATCGGCATCCTGATGGTGACCATCATCCACCCTGGCAAGGGCAGCAAGGAGGGCCTGC
ACAGAGAGGGCAGGATCGAGACCATCCCAACAGCCGACGCCTTCATGGATCTGATCAGGAACATGTTTCC
CCCTAATCTGGTGGAGGCCTGCTTCAAGCAGTTTAAGACCCAGTACTCCACACGCGTGGTGACCCGGACA
ATGGTGAGAACCGAGAATGGATCTGAGCCTGGAGCAAGCATGCCACCACCTTTCAGCGTGGAGAACGGCA
CATCCTTTCTGGAGAATGTGACCCGCGCCCTGGGCACACTGCAGGAGATGCTGTCCTTCGAGGAGACCGT
GCCAGTGCCAGGATCTGCCAACGGCATCAATGCCCTGGGCCTGGTGGTGTTCTCTGTGGCCTTTGGCCTG
GTCATCGGCGGCATGAAGCACAAGGGCCGCGTGCTGCGGGACTTCTTTGATAGCCTGAACGAGGCCATCA
TGCGGCTGGTGGGCATCATCATCTGGTATGCCCCAGTGGGCATCCTGTTTCTGATCGCCGGCAAGATCCT
GGAGATGGAGGATATGGCCGTGCTGGGAGGACAGCTGGGAATGTACACCCTGACAGTGATCGTGGGCCTG
TTCCTGCACGCCGGCATCGTGCTGCCCCTGATCTATTTTCTGGTGACCCACAGAAATCCTTTCCCCTTCA
TCGGAGGAATGCTGCAGGCCCTGATCACCGCCATGGGCACATCCTCTAGCTCCGCCACCCTGCCCATCAC
ATTCAGGTGTCTGGAGGAGGGACTGGGAGTGGACAGGAGGATCACACGCTTTGTGCTGCCTGTGGGCGCC
ACCGTGAACATGGATGGAACAGCCCTGTACGAGGCCCTGGCAGCAATCTTCATCGCCCAGGTGAACAATT
ATGAGCTGAATCTGGGCCAGATCACCACAATCTCCATCACCGCAACAGCAGCATCTGTGGGAGCAGCAGG
CATCCCACAGGCCGGCCTGGTGACCATGGTCATCGTGCTGACCAGCGTGGGACTGCCAACCGAGGACATC
ACACTGATCATCGCCGTGGACTGGTTTCTGGATCGCCTGCGGACCATGACAAACGTGCTGGGCGATAGCA
TCGGAGCAGCCGTGATCGAGCACCTGTCCCAGAGGGAGCTGGAGCTGCAGGAGGCAGAGCTGACCCTGCC
AAGCCTGGGCAAGCCTTATAAGTCCCTGATGGCCCAGGAGAAGGGAGCATCTAGAGGAAGGGGAGGCAAT
GAGAGCGCCATGTAA
